>Addgene plasmid #47289 | TAL3570 | depositor partial sequence | sequence record 67376 | Insert sequence
ATGGACTACAAAGACCATGACGGTGATTATAAAGATCATGACATCGATTACAAGGATGACGATGACAAGA
TGGCCCCCAAGAAGAAGAGGAAGGTGGGCATTCACCGCGGGGTACCTATGGTGGACTTGAGGACACTCGG
TTATTCGCAACAGCAACAGGAGAAAATCAAGCCTAAGGTCAGGAGCACCGTCGCGCAACACCACGAGGCG
CTTGTGGGGCATGGCTTCACTCATGCGCATATTGTCGCGCTTTCACAGCACCCTGCGGCGCTTGGGACGG
TGGCTGTCAAATACCAAGATATGATTGCGGCCCTGCCCGAAGCCACGCACGAGGCAATTGTAGGGGTCGG
TAAACAGTGGTCGGGAGCGCGAGCACTTGAGGCGCTGCTGACTGTGGCGGGTGAGCTTAGGGGGCCTCCG
CTCCAGCTCGACACCGGGCAGCTGCTGAAGATCGCGAAGAGAGGGGGAGTAACAGCGGTAGAGGCAGTGC
ACGCCTGGCGCAATGCGCTCACCGGGGCCCCCTTGAACCTGACCCCAGACCAGGTAGTCGCAATCGCGAA
CAATAATGGGGGAAAGCAAGCCCTGGAAACCGTGCAAAGGTTGTTGCCGGTCCTTTGTCAAGACCACGGC
CTTACACCGGAGCAAGTCGTGGCCATTGCATCCCACGACGGTGGCAAACAGGCTCTTGAGACGGTTCAGA
GACTTCTCCCAGTTCTCTGTCAAGCCCACGGGCTGACTCCCGATCAAGTTGTAGCGATTGCGTCCAACGG
TGGAGGGAAACAAGCATTGGAGACTGTCCAACGGCTCCTTCCCGTGTTGTGTCAAGCCCACGGTTTGACG
CCTGCACAAGTGGTCGCCATCGCCTCGAATGGCGGCGGTAAGCAGGCGCTGGAAACAGTACAGCGCCTGC
TGCCTGTACTGTGCCAGGATCATGGACTGACCCCAGACCAGGTAGTCGCAATCGCGTCACATGACGGGGG
AAAGCAAGCCCTGGAAACCGTGCAAAGGTTGTTGCCGGTCCTTTGTCAAGACCACGGCCTTACACCGGAG
CAAGTCGTGGCCATTGCAAGCAACATCGGTGGCAAACAGGCTCTTGAGACGGTTCAGAGACTTCTCCCAG
TTCTCTGTCAAGCCCACGGGCTGACTCCCGATCAAGTTGTAGCGATTGCGAATAACAATGGAGGGAAACA
AGCATTGGAGACTGTCCAACGGCTCCTTCCCGTGTTGTGTCAAGCCCACGGTTTGACGCCTGCACAAGTG
GTCGCCATCGCCAACAACAACGGCGGTAAGCAGGCGCTGGAAACAGTACAGCGCCTGCTGCCTGTACTGT
GCCAGGATCATGGACTGACCCCAGACCAGGTAGTCGCAATCGCGTCGAACATTGGGGGAAAGCAAGCCCT
GGAAACCGTGCAAAGGTTGTTGCCGGTCCTTTGTCAAGACCACGGCCTTACACCGGAGCAAGTCGTGGCC
ATTGCAAATAATAACGGTGGCAAACAGGCTCTTGAGACGGTTCAGAGACTTCTCCCAGTTCTCTGTCAAG
CCCACGGGCTGACTCCCGATCAAGTTGTAGCGATTGCGTCGAACATTGGAGGGAAACAAGCATTGGAGAC
TGTCCAACGGCTCCTTCCCGTGTTGTGTCAAGCCCACGGTTTGACGCCTGCACAAGTGGTCGCCATCGCC
TCCAATATTGGCGGTAAGCAGGCGCTGGAAACAGTACAGCGCCTGCTGCCTGTACTGTGCCAGGATCATG
GACTGACCCCAGACCAGGTAGTCGCAATCGCGAACAATAATGGGGGAAAGCAAGCCCTGGAAACCGTGCA
AAGGTTGTTGCCGGTCCTTTGTCAAGACCACGGCCTTACACCGGAGCAAGTCGTGGCCATTGCAAATAAT
AACGGTGGCAAACAGGCTCTTGAGACGGTTCAGAGACTTCTCCCAGTTCTCTGTCAAGCCCACGGGCTGA
CTCCCGATCAAGTTGTAGCGATTGCGTCGCATGACGGAGGGAAACAAGCATTGGAGACTGTCCAACGGCT
CCTTCCCGTGTTGTGTCAAGCCCACGGTTTGACGCCTGCACAAGTGGTCGCCATCGCCAGCCATGATGGC
GGTAAGCAGGCGCTGGAAACAGTACAGCGCCTGCTGCCTGTACTGTGCCAGGATCATGGACTGACACCCG
AACAGGTGGTCGCCATTGCTTCTAATGGGGGAGGACGGCCAGCCTTGGAG
