>Addgene plasmid #47289 | TAL3570 | addgene partial sequence | sequence record 69158 | JDS-TALEN-F 5'-TAGGGGTCGGTAAACAGTGG-3'
GCGGGTGAGCTTAGGGGGCCTCCGCTCCAGCTCGACACCGGGCAGCTGCTGAAGATCGCGAAGAGAGGGG
GAGTAACAGCGGTAGAGGCAGTGCACGCCTGGCGCAATGCGCTCACCGGGGCCCCCTTGAACCTGACCCC
AGACCAGGTAGTCGCAATCGCGAACAATAATGGGGGAAAGCAAGCCCTGGAAACCGTGCAAAGGTTGTTG
CCGGTCCTTTGTCAAGACCACGGCCTTACACCGGAGCAAGTCGTGGCCATTGCATCCCACGACGGTGGCA
AACAGGCTCTTGAGACGGTTCAGAGACTTCTCCCAGTTCTCTGTCAAGCCCACGGGCTGACTCCCGATCA
AGTTGTAGCGATTGCGTCCAACGGTGGAGGGAAACAAGCATTGGAGACTGTCCAACGGCTCCTTCCCGTG
TTGTGTCAAGCCCACGGTTTGACGCCTGCACAAGTGGTCGCCATCGCCTCGAATGGCGGCGGTAAGCAGG
CGCTGGAAACAGTACAGCGCCTGCTGCCTGTACTGTGCCAGGATCATGGACTGACCCCAGACCAGGTAGT
CGCAATCGCGTCACATGACGGGGGAAAGCAAGCCCTGGAAACCGTGCAAAGGTTGTTGCCGGTCCTTTGT
CAAGACCACGGCCTTACACCGGAGCAAGTCGTGGCCATTGCAAGCAACATCGGTGGCAAACAGGCTCTTG
AGACGGTTCAGAGACTTCTCCCAGTTCTCTGTCAAGCCCACGGGCTGACTCCCGATCAAGTTGTAGCGAT
TGCGAATAACAATGGAGGGAAACAAGCATTGGAGACTGTCCAACGGCTCCTTCCCGTGTTGTGTCAAGCC
CACGGTT
