[The description below was written by a language model from this plasmid's Addgene catalogue record.]
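Description:
TAL3570 is a TALEN expression plasmid encoding the left-hand monomer of a nuclease pair directed against the zebrafish (D. rerio) tbx4 gene. It is built on the JDS78 backbone, a roughly 6.4 kb TALEN framework vector classed as a mammalian expression/T7 plasmid, and is maintained in E. coli as a high-copy plasmid under ampicillin selection. The record does not include a feature table, so the origin of replication and other backbone elements are not itemised.

The insert, about 1.4 kb, is an engineered array of TAL effector repeats assembled to recognise a specific site in tbx4. It was cloned through BsmBI sites that were destroyed in the process, as is typical for type IIS seamless assembly, placing the repeat array in frame with backbone-encoded sequences. These provide a 3X Flag tag at the N terminus, useful for detecting the protein, and a wild-type FokI nuclease domain at the C terminus. Because FokI cleaves only as a dimer, this left monomer is meant to be used with a matching right-hand TALEN binding the opposite strand nearby, so that the two FokI domains meet over the spacer and make a double-strand break. Error-prone repair of that break can produce indel mutations that disrupt the gene.

Expression is driven by a CMV promoter in transfected cells. The T7 designation indicates that a T7 promoter is also available for in vitro transcription of mRNA, which fits the associated work on targeted gene disruption in somatic zebrafish cells. The insert name suggests it belongs to a set of TALENs made for the zebrafish community.
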