Addgene plasmid #47289: TAL3570
Depositing lab: Keith Joung. Depositing organization: Massachusetts General Hospital. Publication: Targeted gene disruption in somatic zebrafish cells using engineered TALENs. Sander JD, Cade L, Khayter C, Reyon D, Peterson RT, Joung JK, Yeh JR. Nat Biotechnol. 2011 Aug 5;29(8):697-8. doi: 10.1038/nbt.1934. PubMed 21822241.
Backbone
  Vector backbone: JDS78
  Backbone manufacturer: Addgene plasmid #32290
  Backbone size w/o insert (bp): 6447
  Vector type: Mammalian Expression ; T7
Growth in bacteria
  Bacterial resistance: Ampicillin, 100 μg/mL
  Growth temperature: 37°C
  Growth strain: XL1 Blue
  Copy number: High Copy
Gene/Insert
  Gene/Insert name: ZebrafishCommunity-tbx4-left (alt name: tbx4)
  Species: D. rerio (zebrafish)
  Insert size (bp): 1430
  Entrez Gene: tbx4 (a.k.a. zTbx4, zf-tbx4)
  Promoter: CMV
  Tag / fusion protein: 3X Flag (N terminal on backbone); WT FOKI (C terminal on backbone)
  Cloning method: Restriction Enzyme; 5′ cloning site BsmBI (destroyed during cloning); 3′ cloning site BsmBI (destroyed during cloning)
  Sequencing primers: 5′ CMV-F; 3′ BGH-rev
Terms and licenses: Academic/Nonprofit Terms; Industry Terms: Not Available to Industry
Depositor comments: Target binding site: TGCTTCAGGAGAAGGCCT It is strongly recommended that users perform a diagnostic digest to verify this plasmid prior to use. For example, a double digest of the plasmid with BamHI and KpnI should result in two bands at 2.3kb and 5.8kb.
How to cite: TAL3570 was a gift from Keith Joung (Addgene plasmid # 47289 ; http://n2t.net/addgene:47289 ; RRID:Addgene_47289)
